>Addgene plasmid #48560 | pFUSB4_TAAA | depositor full sequence | sequence record 70260 | Full Sequence
ATGTTTTCCCAGTCACGACGTTGTAAAACGACGGCCAGTCTTAAGCGTCTCATGGCCTGACCCCGGACCA
AGTGGTGGCCTATCGCCAGCAACGGTGGCGGCAAGCAAGCGCTCGAAACGGTGCAGCGGCTGTTGCCGGT
GCTGTGCCAGGACCATGGCCTGACCCCGGACCAAGTGGTGGCTATCGCCAGCAACATTGGCGGCAAGCAA
GCGCTCGAAACGGTGCAGCGGCTGTTGCCGGTGCTGTGCCAGGACCATGGCCTGACCCCGGACCAAGTGG
TGGCTATCGCCAGCAACATTGGCGGCAAGCAAGCGCTCGAAACGGTGCAGCGGCTGTTGCCGGTGCTGTG
CCAGGACCATGGCCTGACCCCGGACCAAGTGGTGGCTATCGCCAGCAACATTGGCGGCAAGCAAGCGCTC
GAAACGGTGCAGCGGCTGTTGCCGGTGCTGTGCCAGGACCATGGCCTGACCCCGGACCAAGTGGTGGCTA
TCGAGACGTCTAGACCAGCCAGGACAGAAATGCCTCGACTTCGCTGCTACCCAAGGTTGCCGGGTGACGC
ACACCGTGGAAACGGATGAAGGCACGAACCCAGTGGACATAAGCCTGTTCGGTTCGTAAGCTGTAATGCA
AGTAGCGTATGCGCTCACGCAACTGGTCCAGAACCTTGACCGAACGCAGCGGTGGTAACGGCGCAGTGGC
GGTTTTCATGGCTTGTTATGACTGTTTTTTTGGGGTACAGTCTATGCCTCGGGCATCCAAGCAGCAAGCG
CGTTACGCCGTGGGTCGATGTTTGATGTTATGGAGCAGCAACGATGTTACGCAGCAGGGCAGTCGCCCTA
AAACAAAGTTAAACATTATGAGGGAAGCGGTGATCGCCGAAGTATCGACTCAACTATCAGAGGTAGTTGG
CGTCATCGAGCGCCATCTCGAACCGACGTTGCTGGCCGTACATTTGTACGGCTCCGCAGTGGATGGCGGC
CTGAAGCCACACAGTGATATTGATTTGCTGGTTACGGTGACCGTAAGGCTTGATGAAACAACGCGGCGAG
CTTTGATCAACGACCTTTTGGAAACTTCGGCTTCCCCTGGAGAGAGCGAGATTCTCCGCGCTGTAGAAGT
CACCATTGTTGTGCACGACGACATCATTCCGTGGCGTTATCCAGCTAAGCGCGAACTGCAATTTGGAGAA
TGGCAGCGCAATGACATTCTTGCAGGTATCTTCGAGCCAGCCACGATCGACATTGATCTGGCTATCTTGC
TGACAAAAGCAAGAGAACATAGCGTTGCCTTGGTAGGTCCAGCGGCGGAGGAACTCTTTGATCCGGTTCC
TGAACAGGATCTATTTGAGGCGCTAAATGAAACCTTAACGCTATGGAACTCGCCGCCCGACTGGGCTGGC
GATGAGCGAAATGTAGTGCTTACGTTGTCCCGCATTTGGTACAGCGCAGTAACCGGCAAAATCGCGCCGA
AGGATGTCGCTGCCGACTGGGCAATGGAGCGCCTGCCGGCCCAGTATCAGCCCGTCATACTTGAAGCTAG
ACAGGCTTATCTTGGACAAGAAGAAGATCGCTTGGCCTCGCGCGCAGATCAGTTGGAAGAATTTGTCCAC
TACGTGAAAGGCGAGATCACCAAGGTAGTCGGCAAATAACCCTCGAGCCACCCATGACCAAAATCCCTTA
ACGTGAGTTACGCGTCGTTCCACTGAGCGTCAGACCCCGTAGAAAAGATCAAAGGATCTTCTTGAGATCC
TTTTTTTCTGCGCGTAATCTGCTGCTTGCAAACAAAAAAACCACCGCTACCAGCGGTGGTTTGTTTGCCG
GATCAAGAGCTACCAACTCTTTTTCCGAAGGTAACTGGCTTCAGCAGAGCGCAGATACCAAATACTGTCC
TTCTAGTGTAGCCGTAGTTAGGCCACCACTTCAAGAACTCTGTAGCACCGCCTACATACCTCGCTCTGCT
AATCCTGTTACCAGTGGCTGCTGCCAGTGGCGATAAGTCGTGTCTTACCGGGTTGGACTCAAGACGATAG
TTACCGGATAAGGCGCAGCGGTCGGGCTGAACGGGGGGTTCGTGCACACAGCCCAGCTTGGAGCGAACGA
CCTACACCGAACTGAGATACCTACAGCGTGAGCATTGAGAAAGCGCCACGCTTCCCGAAGGGAGAAAGGC
GGACAGGTATCCGGTAAGCGGCAGGGTCGGAACAGGAGAGCGCACGAGGGAGCTTCCAGGGGGAAACGCC
TGGTATCTTTATAGTCCTGTCGGGTTTCGCCACCTCTGACTTGAGCGTCGATTTTTGTGATGCTCGTCAG
GGGGGCGGAGCCTATGGAAAAACGCCAGCAACGCGGCCTTTTTACGGTTCCTGGCCTTTTGCTGGCCTTT
TGCTCACATGTTCTTTCCTGCGTTATCCCCTGATTCTGTGGATAACCGTATTACCGCCTTTGAGTGAGCT
GATACCGCTCGCCGCAGCCGAACGACCGAGCGCAGCGAGTCAGTGAGCGAGGAAGCGGAAGAGCGCCCAA
TACGCAAACCGCCTCTCCCCGCGCGTTGGCCGATTCATTAATGCAGCTGGCACGACAGGTTTCCCGACTG
GAAAGCGGGCAGTGAGCGCAACGCAATTAATACGCGTACCGCTAGCCAGGAAGAGTTTGTAGAAACGCAA
AAAGGCCATCCGTCAGGATGGCCTTCTGCTTAGTTTGATGCCTGGCAGTTTATGGCGGGCGTCCTGCCCG
CCACCCTCCGGGCCGTTGCTTCACAACGTTCAAATCCGCTCCCGGCGGATTTGTCCTACTCAGGAGAGCG
TTCACCGACAAACAACAGATAAAACGAAAGGCCCAGTCTTCCGACTGAGCCTTTCGTTTTATTTGATGCC
TGGCAGTTCCCTACTCTCGCGTTAACGCTAGCATGG
Features (pLannotate 1.2.2; 8 found; start..end, strand, type, name):
      3..39      -  CDS            lacZα (fragment): LacZα fragment of β-galactosidase; lacZ fragment
    596..619     +  promoter       Pc promoter (fragment): intI1 (promoter lies within the coding sequence); class 1 integron promoter
    795..851     +  CDS            GmR (fragment): gentamycin acetyltransferase; aacC1; confers resistance to gentamycin
    858..1649    +  CDS            SmR: aminoglycoside adenylyltransferase (Murphy, 1985); aadA; confers resistance to spectinomycin and streptomycin
   1742..2330    +  rep_origin     ori: high-copy-number ColE1/pMB1/pBR322/pUC origin of replication
   2513..2605    +  CDS            lacI (fragment): lac repressor; lacI; The lac repressor binds to the lac operator to inhibit transcription in E. coli. This inhibition can be relieved by adding lactose or isopropyl-β-D-thiogalactopyranoside (IPTG).
   2660..2687    -  terminator     rrnB T2 terminator: transcription terminator T2 from the E. coli rrnB gene
   2819..2862    +  terminator     rrnB T1 terminator: Escherichia coli rrnB; transcription terminator T1 from the E. coli rrnB gene
