[The description below was written by a language model from this plasmid's Addgene catalogue record and pLannotate feature annotations shown in this document.]
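Description:
pFUSB4_TAAA is a Golden Gate TALEN assembly intermediate built on the pFUS_B4 array vector. It carries a pre-assembled, synthetic block of four TAL effector repeats whose repeat-variable diresidues (RVDs) are NG, NI, NI, NI. Under the standard TALE code these read the bases T, A, A, A, which explains the plasmid's name. The catalogue lists the vector type as "Mammalian Expression, TALEN". However, the annotated 2.9 kb sequence shows no eukaryotic promoter, polyadenylation signal or nuclease domain, so it is best understood as a bacterial cloning plasmid that holds a repeat module, not as an expression construct in its own right.

The plasmid replicates in E. coli from a high-copy ColE1/pUC-type origin. It is selected with spectinomycin through the aadA aminoglycoside adenylyltransferase gene (SmR). That gene sits downstream of a class 1 integron Pc promoter fragment and a short remnant of a gentamicin resistance gene. The small lacZα and lacI fragments are probably remnants of a screening cassette in the parent vector that was displaced when the repeats were inserted, though the record does not say so. The rrnB T1 and T2 terminators flank this region of the backbone. The automated annotation did not label the TAL repeat array itself, so the insert's position has to be inferred from the unannotated stretch of sequence.

The associated publication describes a simplified 15-RVD GoldyTALEN design for in vivo genome engineering. In that context, pre-made four-repeat modules such as this one would typically be combined with other partial arrays and a final half repeat in a second Golden Gate step. That step places them in a TALEN destination backbone, which shortens the construction of custom nucleases.
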