Addgene plasmid #48560: pFUSB4_TAAA
Depositing lab: Stephen Ekker. Depositing organization: Mayo Foundation for Medical Education and Research. Publication: High Efficiency In Vivo Genome Engineering with a Simplified 15-RVD GoldyTALEN Design. Ma AC, Lee HB, Clark KJ, Ekker SC. PLoS One. 2013 May 29;8(5):e65259. doi: 10.1371/journal.pone.0065259. Print 2013. PubMed 23734242.
Backbone
  Vector backbone: pFUS_B4
  Vector type: Mammalian Expression, TALEN
Growth in bacteria
  Bacterial resistance: Spectinomycin, 50 μg/mL
  Growth temperature: 37°C
  Growth strain: Top10
  Copy number: Unknown
Gene/Insert
  Gene/Insert name: RVD sequence: NG NI NI NI
  Species: Synthetic
  Cloning method: Unknown
  Sequencing primers: 5′ ttgatgcctggcagttccct; 3′ cgaaccgaacaggcttatgt
Terms and licenses: Academic/Nonprofit Terms; Industry Terms: Not Available to Industry
Depositor comments: Plasmid was created using Golden Gate cloning.
How to cite: pFUSB4_TAAA was a gift from Stephen Ekker (Addgene plasmid # 48560 ; http://n2t.net/addgene:48560 ; RRID:Addgene_48560)
