>Addgene plasmid #48560 | pFUSB4_TAAA | addgene partial sequence | sequence record 71327 | pCR8_F1 5'-ttgatgcctggcagttccct-3'
TTGTAAAACGACGGCCAGTCTTAAGCGTCTCATGGCCTGACCCCGGACCAAGTGGTGGCTATCGCCAGCA
ACGGTGGCGGCAAGCAAGCGCTCGAAACGGTGCAGCGGCTGTTGCCGGTGCTGTGCCAGGACCATGGCCT
GACCCCGGACCAAGTGGTGGCTATCGCCAGCAACATTGGCGGCAAGCAAGCGCTCGAAACGGTGCAGCGG
CTGTTGCCGGTGCTGTGCCAGGACCATGGCCTGACCCCGGACCAAGTGGTGGCTATCGCCAGCAACATTG
GCGGCAAGCAAGCGCTCGAAACGGTGCAGCGGCTGTTGCCGGTGCTGTGCCAGGACCATGGCCTGACCCC
GGACCAAGTGGTGGCTATCGCCAGCAACATTGGCGGCAAGCAAGCGCTCGAAACGGTGCAGCGGCTGTTG
CCGGTGCTGTGCCAGGACCATGGCCTGACCCCGGACCAAGTGGTGGCTATCGAGACGTCTAGACCAGCCA
GGACAGAAATGCCTCGACTTCGCTGCTACCCAAGGTTGCCGGGTGACGCACACCGTGGAAACGGATGAAG
GCACGAACCCAGTGGACATAAGCCTGTTCGGTTCGTAAGCTGTAATGCAAGTAGCGTATGCGCTCACGCA
ACTGGTCCAGAACCTTGACCGAACGCAGCGGTGGTAACGGCGCAGTGGCGGTTTTCATGGCTTGTTATGA
CTGTTTTTTTGGGGTACAGTCTATGCCTCGGGCATCCAAGCAGCAAGCGCGTTACGCCGTGGGTCGATGT
TTGATGTTATGGAGCAGCAACGATGTTACGCAGCAGGGCAGTCGCCCTAAAACAAAGTTAAACATTATGA
